Addgene plasmid #23007: pCMV-M1
Purpose: (Empty Backbone)
Depositing lab: Linda Wordeman. Depositing organization: University of Washington. Publication: The kinesin-8 motor Kif18A suppresses kinetochore movements to control mitotic chromosome alignment. Stumpff J, von Dassow G, Wagenbach M, Asbury C, Wordeman L. Dev Cell. 2008 Feb . 14(2):252-62. 10.1016/j.devcel.2007.11.014 PubMed 18267093.
Backbone
  Vector backbone: pEGPF-N1
  Backbone manufacturer: Clontech
  Backbone size (bp): 4004
  Vector type: Mammalian Expression
Growth in bacteria
  Bacterial resistance: Kanamycin, 50 μg/mL
  Growth temperature: 37°C
  Growth strain: DH5alpha
  Copy number: High Copy
Gene/Insert
  Gene/Insert name: None
  Cloning method: Restriction Enzyme; 5′ cloning site BamHI (destroyed during cloning); 3′ cloning site NotI (destroyed during cloning)
  Sequencing primers: 5′ CMV promoter
Terms and licenses: Academic/Nonprofit Terms; Industry Terms: Not Available to Industry
How to cite: pCMV-M1 was a gift from Linda Wordeman (Addgene plasmid # 23007 ; http://n2t.net/addgene:23007 ; RRID:Addgene_23007)
