[The description below was written by a language model from this plasmid's Addgene catalogue record and pLannotate feature annotations shown in this document.]
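Description:
pCMV-M1 is an empty mammalian expression backbone derived from Clontech's pEGFP-N1 (recorded as "pEGPF-N1"). The record lists BamHI and NotI as cloning sites that were destroyed during construction. Together with the roughly 4.0 kb size and the absence of any fluorescent protein feature in the annotation, this suggests that the EGFP coding region was removed, leaving a tag-free CMV vector, although the record does not say so explicitly. No insert is present.

The expression cassette consists of the human cytomegalovirus immediate early enhancer and promoter, a partial multiple cloning site, and the SV40 polyadenylation signal. A gene cloned into the remaining polylinker sites would therefore be transcribed strongly and constitutively in transfected mammalian cells. The short "large T antigen" fragment annotated just upstream of the poly(A) signal is most likely a homology hit within the SV40 late/early terminator region rather than a functional coding sequence. The small "ble" and bGH poly(A) fragments flanking the HSV TK poly(A) signal also look like incidental matches.

Selection relies on one dual-purpose cassette. The Tn5 NeoR/KanR gene is driven by a bacterial bla-type promoter for kanamycin resistance in E. coli. It is also driven by the SV40 enhancer/early promoter, with the HSV TK poly(A) signal, for G418 selection of stable mammalian lines. A high-copy ColE1/pUC origin supports propagation in bacteria, and an f1 origin allows single-stranded DNA production. The associated publication concerns kinesin motor function in mitosis, so the vector probably served there for untagged expression or as a control, though its specific use is not stated.
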