Features (pLannotate 1.2.2; 13 found; start..end, strand, type, name):
     61..364     +  enhancer       CMV enhancer: human cytomegalovirus immediate early enhancer
    365..568     +  promoter       CMV promoter: human cytomegalovirus (CMV) immediate early promoter
    591..663     +  misc_feature   MCS (fragment): multiple cloning site
    677..760     +  CDS            large T antigen (fragment): large T antigen from SV40 (simian virus 40)
    783..904     +  polyA_signal   SV40 poly(A) signal: SV40 polyadenylation signal
    938..1366    -  rep_origin     f1 ori (sequence partly withheld): f1 bacteriophage origin of replication; arrow indicates direction of (+) strand synthesis
   1393..1497    +  promoter       AmpR promoter: bla
   1499..1856    +  promoter       SV40 promoter: SV40 enhancer and early promoter
   1891..2685    +  CDS            NeoR/KanR: aminoglycoside phosphotransferase from Tn5; aph(3')-II (or nptII); confers resistance to neomycin, kanamycin, and G418 (Geneticin®)
   2706..2858    +  CDS            ble (fragment): BLE_KLEPN - Experimental evidence at protein level: Swiss-Prot protein existence level 1. Binding protein with a strong affinity to the bleomycin family of antibiotics. Binds to CL990; an antimitotic-antibiotic compound. From Klebsiella pneumoniae.
   2917..2964    +  polyA_signal   HSV TK poly(A) signal: herpes simplex virus thymidine kinase polyadenylation signal (Cole and Stacy, 1985)
   3055..3071    -  polyA_signal   bGH poly(A) signal (fragment): bovine growth hormone polyadenylation signal
   3293..3881    +  rep_origin     ori: high-copy-number ColE1/pMB1/pBR322/pUC origin of replication
>Addgene plasmid #23007 | pCMV-M1 | addgene full sequence | sequence record 237854 | Addgene NGS Result
TAGTTATTAATAGTAATCAATTACGGGGTCATTAGTTCATAGCCCATATATGGAGTTCCGCGTTACATAA
CTTACGGTAAATGGCCCGCCTGGCTGACCGCCCAACGACCCCCGCCCATTGACGTCAATAATGACGTATG
TTCCCATAGTAACGCCAATAGGGACTTTCCATTGACGTCAATGGGTGGAGTATTTACGGTAAACTGCCCA
CTTGGCAGTACATCAAGTGTATCATATGCCAAGTACGCCCCCTATTGACGTCAATGACGGTAAATGGCCC
GCCTGGCATTATGCCCAGTACATGACCTTATGGGACTTTCCTACTTGGCAGTACATCTACGTATTAGTCA
TCGCTATTACCATGGTGATGCGGTTTTGGCAGTACATCAATGGGCGTGGATAGCGGTTTGACTCACGGGG
ATTTCCAAGTCTCCACCCCATTGACGTCAATGGGAGTTTGTTTTGGCACCAAAATCAACGGGACTTTCCA
AAATGTCGTAACAACTCCGCCCCATTGACGCAAATGGGCGGTAGGCGTGTACGGTGGGAGGTCTATATAA
GCAGAGCTGGTTTAGTGAACCGTCAGATCCGCTAGCGCTACCGGACTCAGATCTCGAGCTCAAGCTTCGA
ATTCTGCAGTCGACGGTACCGCGGGCCCGGGATGGCCGCGACTCTAGATCATAATCAGCCATACCACATT
TGTAGAGGTTTTACTTGCTTTAAAAAACCTCCCACACCTCCCCCTGAACCTGAAACATAAAATGAATGCA
ATTGTTGTTGTTAACTTGTTTATTGCAGCTTATAATGGTTACAAATAAAGCAATAGCATCACAAATTTCA
CAAATAAAGCATTTTTTTCACTGCATTCTAGTTGTGGTTTGTCCAAACTCATCAATGTATCTTAAGGCGT
AAATTGTAAGCGTTAATATTTTGTTAAAATTCGCGTTAAATTTTTGTTAAATCAGCTCATTTTTTAACCA
ATAGGCCGAAATCGGCAAAATCCCTTATAAATCAAAAGAATAGACCGAGATAGGGT
[37 nt withheld, positions 1037-1073]
AAAGAACGTGGACTCCAACGTCAAAGG
[49 nt withheld, positions 1101-1149]
T
[91 nt withheld, positions 1151-1241]
G
[124 nt withheld, positions 1243-1366]
CAGGTGGCACTTTTCGGGGAAATGTGCGCGGAACCCCTATTTGTTTATTTTTCTAAATACATTCAAATAT
GTATCCGCTCATGAGACAATAACCCTGATAAATGCTTCAATAATATTGAAAAAGGAAGAGTCCTGAGGCG
GAAAGAACCAGCTGTGGAATGTGTGTCAGTTAGGGTGTGGAAAGTCCCCAGGCTCCCCAGCAGGCAGAAG
TATGCAAAGCATGCATCTCAATTAGTCAGCAACCAGGTGTGGAAAGTCCCCAGGCTCCCCAGCAGGCAGA
AGTATGCAAAGCATGCATCTCAATTAGTCAGCAACCATAGTCCCGCCCCTAACTCCGCCCATCCCGCCCC
TAACTCCGCCCAGTTCCGCCCATTCTCCGCCCCATGGCTGACTAATTTTTTTTATTTATGCAGAGGCCGA
GGCCGCCTCGGCCTCTGAGCTATTCCAGAAGTAGTGAGGAGGCTTTTTTGGAGGCCTAGGCTTTTGCAAA
GATCGATCAAGAGACAGGATGAGGATCGTTTCGCATGATTGAACAAGATGGATTGCACGCAGGTTCTCCG
GCCGCTTGGGTGGAGAGGCTATTCGGCTATGACTGGGCACAACAGACAATCGGCTGCTCTGATGCCGCCG
TGTTCCGGCTGTCAGCGCAGGGGCGCCCGGTTCTTTTTGTCAAGACCGACCTGTCCGGTGCCCTGAATGA
ACTGCAAGACGAGGCAGCGCGGCTATCGTGGCTGGCCACGACGGGCGTTCCTTGCGCAGCTGTGCTCGAC
GTTGTCACTGAAGCGGGAAGGGACTGGCTGCTATTGGGCGAAGTGCCGGGGCAGGATCTCCTGTCATCTC
ACCTTGCTCCTGCCGAGAAAGTATCCATCATGGCTGATGCAATGCGGCGGCTGCATACGCTTGATCCGGC
TACCTGCCCATTCGACCACCAAGCGAAACATCGCATCGAGCGAGCACGTACTCGGATGGAAGCCGGTCTT
GTCGATCAGGATGATCTGGACGAAGAGCATCAGGGGCTCGCGCCAGCCGAACTGTTCGCCAGGCTCAAGG
CGAGCATGCCCGACGGCGAGGATCTCGTCGTGACCCATGGCGATGCCTGCTTGCCGAATATCATGGTGGA
AAATGGCCGCTTTTCTGGATTCATCGACTGTGGCCGGCTGGGTGTGGCGGACCGCTATCAGGACATAGCG
TTGGCTACCCGTGATATTGCTGAAGAGCTTGGCGGCGAATGGGCTGACCGCTTCCTCGTGCTTTACGGTA
TCGCCGCTCCCGATTCGCAGCGCATCGCCTTCTATCGCCTTCTTGACGAGTTCTTCTGAGCGGGACTCTG
GGGTTCGAAATGACCGACCAAGCGACGCCCAACCTGCCATCACGAGATTTCGATTCCACCGCCGCCTTCT
ATGAAAGGTTGGGCTTCGGAATCGTTTTCCGGGACGCCGGCTGGATGATCCTCCAGCGCGGGGATCTCAT
GCTGGAGTTCTTCGCCCACCCTAGGGGGAGGCTAACTGAAACACGGAAGGAGACAATACCGGAAGGAACC
CGCGCTATGACGGCAATAAAAAGACAGAATAAAACGCACGGTGTTGGGTCGTTTGTTCATAAACGCGGGG
TTCGGTCCCAGGGCTGGCACTCTGTCGATACCCCACCGAGACCCCATTGGGGCCAATACGCCCGCGTTTC
TTCCTTTTCCCCACCCCACCCCCCAAGTTCGGGTGAAGGCCCAGGGCTCGCAGCCAACGTCGGGGCGGCA
GGCCCTGCCATAGCCTCAGGTTACTCATATATACTTTAGATTGATTTAAAACTTCATTTTTAATTTAAAA
GGATCTAGGTGAAGATCCTTTTTGATAATCTCATGACCAAAATCCCTTAACGTGAGTTTTCGTTCCACTG
AGCGTCAGACCCCGTAGAAAAGATCAAAGGATCTTCTTGAGATCCTTTTTTTCTGCGCGTAATCTGCTGC
TTGCAAACAAAAAAACCACCGCTACCAGCGGTGGTTTGTTTGCCGGATCAAGAGCTACCAACTCTTTTTC
CGAAGGTAACTGGCTTCAGCAGAGCGCAGATACCAAATACTGTTCTTCTAGTGTAGCCGTAGTTAGGCCA
CCACTTCAAGAACTCTGTAGCACCGCCTACATACCTCGCTCTGCTAATCCTGTTACCAGTGGCTGCTGCC
AGTGGCGATAAGTCGTGTCTTACCGGGTTGGACTCAAGACGATAGTTACCGGATAAGGCGCAGCGGTCGG
GCTGAACGGGGGGTTCGTGCACACAGCCCAGCTTGGAGCGAACGACCTACACCGAACTGAGATACCTACA
GCGTGAGCTATGAGAAAGCGCCACGCTTCCCGAAGGGAGAAAGGCGGACAGGTATCCGGTAAGCGGCAGG
GTCGGAACAGGAGAGCGCACGAGGGAGCTTCCAGGGGGAAACGCCTGGTATCTTTATAGTCCTGTCGGGT
TTCGCCACCTCTGACTTGAGCGTCGATTTTTGTGATGCTCGTCAGGGGGGCGGAGCCTATGGAAAAACGC
CAGCAACGCGGCCTTTTTACGGTTCCTGGCCTTTTGCTGGCCTTTTGCTCACATGTTCTTTCCTGCGTTA
TCCCCTGATTCTGTGGATAACCGTATTACCGCCATGCAT
