>Addgene plasmid #23007 | pCMV-M1 | addgene partial sequence | sequence record 28919 | 23007 with CMV-F
AGCAGAGCTGGTTTAGTGACCGTCAGATCCGCTAGCGCTACCGGACTCAGATCTCGAGCTCAAGCTTCGA
ATTCTGCAGTCGACGGTACCGCGGGCCCGGGATGGCCGCGACTCTAGATCATAATCAGCCATACCACATT
TGTAGAGGTTTTACTTGCTTTAAAAAACCTCCCACACCTCCCCCTGAACCTGAAACATAAAATGAATGCA
ATTGTTGTTGTTAACTTGTTTATTGCAGCTTATAATGGTTACAAATAAAGCAATAGCATCACAAATTTCA
CAAATAAAGCATTTTTTTCACTGCATTCTAGTTGTGGTTTGTCCAAACTCATCAATGTATCTTAAGGCGT
AAATTGTAAGCGTTAATATTTTGTTAAAATTCGCGTTAAATTTTTGTTAAATCAGCTCATTTTTTAACCA
ATAGGCCGAAATCGGCAAAATCCCTTATAAATCAAAAGAATAGACCGAGATAGGGT
[37 nt withheld, positions 477-513]
AAAGAACGTGGACTCCAACGTCAAAGG
[49 nt withheld, positions 541-589]
T
[78 nt withheld, positions 591-668]
